Addgene plasmid #201448: pPB-Neo-COVGT2-d2EGFP
Purpose: Fluorescent reporter for genetic tracing of epithelial cell SARS-CoV2 response.
Depositing lab: Gaetano Gargiulo. Depositing organization: Max-Delbrueck-Centrum fuer Molekulare Medizin (MDC). Publication: Pharmacological modulators of epithelial immunity uncovered by synthetic genetic tracing of SARS-CoV-2 infection responses. Jiang B, Schmitt MJ, Rand U, Company C, Dramaretska Y, Grossmann M, Serresi M, Cicin-Sain L, Gargiulo G. Sci Adv. 2023 Jun 23;9(25):eadf4975. doi: 10.1126/sciadv.adf4975. Epub 2023 Jun 21. PubMed 37343108.
Backbone
  Vector backbone: Mammalian PiggyBac Expression Vector
  Backbone manufacturer: Vectorbuilder
  Backbone size w/o insert (bp): 6920
  Vector type: Synthetic Biology
  Selectable markers: Neomycin (select with G418)
Growth in bacteria
  Bacterial resistance: Ampicillin, 100 μg/mL
  Growth temperature: 37°C
  Growth strain: NEB Stable
  Copy number: High Copy
Gene/Insert
  Gene/Insert name: COVGT2_d2EGFP (alt name: COVGT2)
  Species: H. sapiens (human)
  Insert size (bp): 7675
  Cloning method: Unknown
Terms and licenses: Academic/Nonprofit Terms; Industry Terms: Not Available to Industry
Depositor comments: We used SARS-CoV-2 signature & transcription factor genes to design reporters that model infection response in epithelial cells (Blanko-Melo et al.,2020; Wyler et al.,2020; Lamers et al.,2020).
How to cite: pPB-Neo-COVGT2-d2EGFP was a gift from Gaetano Gargiulo (Addgene plasmid # 201448 ; http://n2t.net/addgene:201448 ; RRID:Addgene_201448)
