[The description below was written by a language model from this plasmid's Addgene catalogue record and pLannotate feature annotations shown in this document.]
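Description:
pPB-Neo-COVGT2-d2EGFP is a mammalian PiggyBac transposon expression vector that carries a synthetic fluorescent reporter for tracing the response of epithelial cells to SARS-CoV-2 infection. It is propagated in E. coli as a high-copy plasmid through a ColE1/pUC-type origin with ampicillin selection (AmpR). An f1 origin and leftover cloning-vector elements (lac promoter/operator, lacZα fragment, T3 and T7 promoters) are also present. The PiggyBac terminal repeats are not annotated in the feature table. A short baculovirus-derived FP25 fragment spanning the sequence origin may reflect transposon-flanking sequence, but the record does not confirm this.

The reporter cassette has a Gateway-assembled layout. About 750 bp lie between attB4 and attB1 with no annotated feature, and this interval presumably holds the COVGT2 synthetic regulatory element. According to the depositor, the reporters were designed from SARS-CoV-2 signature genes and transcription factor genes taken from published infection datasets. The record does not otherwise describe the composition of the element or any minimal promoter. Downstream, between attB1 and attB2, is d2EGFP, an EGFP destabilised by fusion to a mouse ornithine decarboxylase degradation domain. Its roughly two-hour half-life lets fluorescence follow changes in reporter activity rather than accumulate. A rabbit β-globin polyadenylation signal terminates the transcript. A separate CMV enhancer/promoter drives NeoR with a bGH poly(A) signal, allowing G418 selection of stably integrated cells.

The catalogue gives the insert size as 7,675 bp, which equals the full sequenced plasmid length and so appears to describe the whole construct rather than the insert alone. The construct is suited to generating stable reporter cell lines, and the associated publication used such tracing to uncover pharmacological modulators of epithelial immunity.
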