Features (pLannotate 1.2.2; 22 found; start..end, strand, type, name):
    316..336     +  protein_bind   attB4: mutant version of attB; core recombination site for the Gateway® BP reaction BP Clonase™
   1092..1112    +  protein_bind   attB1: mutant version of attB; core recombination site for the Gateway® BP reaction BP Clonase™
   1122..1967    +  CDS            d2EGFP: EGFP destabilized by fusion to residues 422-461 of mouse ornithine decarboxylase, giving an in vivo half-life of ~2 hours mammalian codon-optimized
   1968..1992    -  protein_bind   attB2: mutant version of attB; recombination site for the Gateway® BP reaction BP Clonase™
   1996..2064    +  CDS            HBB (fragment): HBB_PONPY - Experimental evidence at transcript level: Swiss-Prot protein existence level 2. Involved in oxygen transport from the lung to the various peripheral tissues. From Pongo pygmaeus (Bornean orangutan).
   2135..2190    +  polyA_signal   β-globin poly(A) signal: rabbit β-globin polyadenylation signal (Gil and Proudfoot, 1987)
   2545..2924    +  enhancer       CMV enhancer: human cytomegalovirus immediate early enhancer
   2925..3128    +  promoter       CMV promoter: human cytomegalovirus (CMV) immediate early promoter
   3161..3955    +  CDS            NeoR/KanR: aminoglycoside phosphotransferase from Tn5; aph(3')-II (or nptII); confers resistance to neomycin, kanamycin, and G418 (Geneticin®)
   3999..4223    +  polyA_signal   bGH poly(A) signal: bovine growth hormone polyadenylation signal
   4702..4720    -  promoter       T7 promoter: promoter for bacteriophage T7 RNA polymerase
   4723..4880    +  CDS            lacZα (fragment): LacZα fragment of β-galactosidase; lacZ fragment
   4885..5313    +  rep_origin     f1 ori (sequence partly withheld): f1 bacteriophage origin of replication; arrow indicates direction of (+) strand synthesis
   5366..5470    +  promoter       AmpR promoter: bla
   5471..6331    +  CDS            AmpR: β-lactamase; bla; confers resistance to ampicillin, carbenicillin, and related antibiotics
   6502..7090    +  rep_origin     ori: high-copy-number ColE1/pMB1/pBR322/pUC origin of replication
   7273..7365    +  CDS            lacI (fragment): lac repressor; lacI; The lac repressor binds to the lac operator to inhibit transcription in E. coli. This inhibition can be relieved by adding lactose or isopropyl-β-D-thiogalactopyranoside (IPTG).
   7378..7399    +  protein_bind   CAP binding site: CAP binding activates transcription in the presence of cAMP. E. coli catabolite activator protein
   7414..7444    +  promoter       lac promoter: promoter for the E. coli lac operon
   7452..7468    +  protein_bind   lac operator: The lac repressor binds to the lac operator to inhibit transcription in E. coli. This inhibition can be relieved by adding lactose or isopropyl-β-D-thiogalactopyranoside (IPTG). lac repressor encoded by lacI
   7513..7531    +  promoter       T3 promoter: promoter for bacteriophage T3 RNA polymerase
   7548..4       -  CDS            FP (fragment) (across the origin): FP25_NPVAC - Experimental evidence at protein level: Swiss-Prot protein existence level 1. From Autographa californica nuclear polyhedrosis virus (AcMNPV).
>Addgene plasmid #201448 | pPB-Neo-COVGT2-d2EGFP | addgene full sequence | sequence record 400945 | Addgene NGS Result
TTAACCCTAGAAAGATAGTCTGCGTAAAATTGACGCATGCATTCTTGAAATATTGCTCTCTCTTTCTAAA
TAGCGCGAATCCGTCGCTGTGCATTTAGGACATCTCAGTCGCCGCTTGGAGCTCCCGTGAGGCGTGCTTG
TCAATGCGGTAAGTGTCACTGATTTTGAACTATAACGACCGCGTGAGTCAAAATGACGCATGATTATCTT
TTACGTGACTTTTAAGATTTAACTCATACGATAATTATATTGTTATTTCATGTTCTACTTACGTGATAAC
TTATTATATATATATTTTCTTGTTATAGATATCATCAACTTTGTATAGAAAAGTTGTCAGCGCTCCTGAC
TCACTGGCCGCCTACCCACCATATCATCCTTCGAAACTCGGATCCCCACGTTTTTGGGGAGAAGGATTTG
AGTAATAATAAAACTCCCGTCTCCCCCGCAGCCGGCTCTGCGTGAATTACACTTTCCTTATTGCGATAGT
CAGGATATCTTGCTGACTGGGTCACCCTTCTTCACAGGACACACACACAGGGCCATGAAAACGGCCTTCT
TCAAAGATCCCACGGCTCGGGCCTCCCTTCCGGGGCCACCTTGCCCAGTGGCCGGGGGCTTTCCTTCCCA
GAAGCCTGAGGCCTTATTCCTCCCTTCCCCCCAAAACTGACACCTTTGTTAGCCACCTCCCCACCCACAT
ACATTTCTGCCAGTGTTCACAATGACACTCAGCGGTCATGTCTGGACATGAGTGCCCAGGGAATATGCCC
AAGCTATGCCTTGTCCTCTGGGAAAAATGAAAGTGACCTAGGACACCTGCCTTCATCACTGTATGCACAA
CAGCAGCACTGAAAACTCACCCCACAGACTGCTGCACCCTCACAGAGCAGCGTAGTCTTGACTTATGCAA
TGTGGCCTTTGGACACATCTTCTGAATCAGCCCCTTCCATGGCAGGGCTGACCCCGCCTCCTCCATCCGA
CCCCGCCTCCTCCAGCCCTCCCCGCCCCACTACCCAGGAAGGCGGAGCTGGGTGCGAGCGCCCTACCGCT
TTCGCTTTCCCTTCGCGGTGCCCACTCCACTCCTTGTGCGGCAAGTTTGTACAAAAAAGCAGGCTGCCAC
CATGGTGAGCAAGGGCGAGGAGCTGTTCACCGGGGTGGTGCCCATCCTGGTCGAGCTGGACGGCGACGTA
AACGGCCACAAGTTCAGCGTGTCCGGCGAGGGCGAGGGCGATGCCACCTACGGCAAGCTGACCCTGAAGT
TCATCTGCACCACCGGCAAGCTGCCCGTGCCCTGGCCCACCCTCGTGACCACCCTGACCTACGGCGTGCA
GTGCTTCAGCCGCTACCCCGACCACATGAAGCAGCACGACTTCTTCAAGTCCGCCATGCCCGAAGGCTAC
GTCCAGGAGCGCACCATCTTCTTCAAGGACGACGGCAACTACAAGACCCGCGCCGAGGTGAAGTTCGAGG
GCGACACCCTGGTGAACCGCATCGAGCTGAAGGGCATCGACTTCAAGGAGGACGGCAACATCCTGGGGCA
CAAGCTGGAGTACAACTACAACAGCCACAACGTCTATATCATGGCCGACAAGCAGAAGAACGGCATCAAG
GTGAACTTCAAGATCCGCCACAACATCGAGGACGGCAGCGTGCAGCTCGCCGACCACTACCAGCAGAACA
CCCCCATCGGCGACGGCCCCGTGCTGCTGCCCGACAACCACTACCTGAGCACCCAGTCCGCCCTGAGCAA
AGACCCCAACGAGAAGCGCGATCACATGGTCCTGCTGGAGTTCGTGACCGCCGCCGGGATCACTCTCGGC
ATGGACGAGCTGTACAAGAAGCTTAGCCATGGCTTCCCGCCGGAGGTGGAGGAGCAGGATGATGGCACGC
TGCCCATGTCTTGTGCCCAGGAGAGCGGGATGGACCGTCACCCTGCAGCCTGTGCTTCTGCTAGGATCAA
TGTGTAGACCCAGCTTTCTTGTACAAAGTGGTGATCCTCAGGTGCAGGCTGCCTATCAGAAGGTGGTGGC
TGGTGTGGCCAATGCCCTGGCTCACAAATACCACTGAGATCTTTTTCCCTCTGCCAAAAATTATGGGGAC
ATCATGAAGCCCCTTGAGCATCTGACTTCTGGCTAATAAAGGAAATTTATTTTCATTGCAATAGTGTGTT
GGAATTTTTTGTGTCTCTCACTCGGAAGGACATATGGGAGGGCAAATCATTTAAAACATCAGAATGAGTA
TTTGGTTTAGAGTTTGGCAACATATGCCCATATGCTGGCTGCCATGAACAAAGGTTGGCTATAAAGAGGT
CATCAGTATATGAAACAGCCCCCTGCTGTCCATTCCTTATTCCATAGAAAAGCCTTGACTTGAGGTTAGA
TTTTTTTTATATTTTGTTTTGTGTTATTTTTTTCTTTAACATCCCTAAAATTTTCCTTACATGTTTTACT
AGCCAGATTTTTCCTCCTCTCCTGACTACTCCCAGTCATAGCTGTCCCTCTTCTCTTATGGAGATCCCTC
GACCTGCAGCCCAAGCTTCGCGTTGACATTGATTATTGACTAGTTATTAATAGTAATCAATTACGGGGTC
ATTAGTTCATAGCCCATATATGGAGTTCCGCGTTACATAACTTACGGTAAATGGCCCGCCTGGCTGACCG
CCCAACGACCCCCGCCCATTGACGTCAATAATGACGTATGTTCCCATAGTAACGCCAATAGGGACTTTCC
ATTGACGTCAATGGGTGGAGTATTTACGGTAAACTGCCCACTTGGCAGTACATCAAGTGTATCATATGCC
AAGTACGCCCCCTATTGACGTCAATGACGGTAAATGGCCCGCCTGGCATTATGCCCAGTACATGACCTTA
TGGGACTTTCCTACTTGGCAGTACATCTACGTATTAGTCATCGCTATTACCATGGTGATGCGGTTTTGGC
AGTACATCAATGGGCGTGGATAGCGGTTTGACTCACGGGGATTTCCAAGTCTCCACCCCATTGACGTCAA
TGGGAGTTTGTTTTGGCACCAAAATCAACGGGACTTTCCAAAATGTCGTAACAACTCCGCCCCATTGACG
CAAATGGGCGGTAGGCGTGTACGGTGGGAGGTCTATATAAGCAGAGCTCTCTGGCTAACTAGAGAACCCA
CTGCGCCACCATGATTGAACAAGATGGATTGCACGCAGGTTCTCCGGCCGCTTGGGTGGAGAGGCTATTC
GGCTATGACTGGGCACAACAGACAATCGGCTGCTCTGATGCCGCCGTGTTCCGGCTGTCAGCGCAGGGGC
GCCCGGTTCTTTTTGTCAAGACCGACCTGTCCGGTGCCCTGAATGAACTGCAAGACGAGGCAGCGCGGCT
ATCGTGGCTGGCCACGACGGGCGTTCCTTGCGCAGCTGTGCTCGACGTTGTCACTGAAGCGGGAAGGGAC
TGGCTGCTATTGGGCGAAGTGCCGGGGCAGGATCTCCTGTCATCTCACCTTGCTCCTGCCGAGAAAGTAT
CCATCATGGCTGATGCAATGCGGCGGCTGCATACGCTTGATCCGGCTACCTGCCCATTCGACCACCAAGC
GAAACATCGCATCGAGCGAGCACGTACTCGGATGGAAGCCGGTCTTGTCGATCAGGATGATCTGGACGAA
GAGCATCAGGGGCTCGCGCCAGCCGAACTGTTCGCCAGGCTCAAGGCGAGCATGCCCGACGGCGAGGATC
TCGTCGTGACCCATGGCGATGCCTGCTTGCCGAATATCATGGTGGAAAATGGCCGCTTTTCTGGATTCAT
CGACTGTGGCCGGCTGGGTGTGGCGGACCGCTATCAGGACATAGCGTTGGCTACCCGTGATATTGCTGAA
GAGCTTGGCGGCGAATGGGCTGACCGCTTCCTCGTGCTTTACGGTATCGCCGCTCCCGATTCGCAGCGCA
TCGCCTTCTATCGCCTTCTTGACGAGTTCTTCTGACTCGAGTCTAGAGGGCCCGTTTAAACCCGCTGATC
AGCCTCGACTGTGCCTTCTAGTTGCCAGCCATCTGTTGTTTGCCCCTCCCCCGTGCCTTCCTTGACCCTG
GAAGGTGCCACTCCCACTGTCCTTTCCTAATAAAATGAGGAAATTGCATCGCATTGTCTGAGTAGGTGTC
ATTCTATTCTGGGGGGTGGGGTGGGGCAGGACAGCAAGGGGGAGGATTGGGAAGACAATAGCAGGCATGC
TGGGGATGCGGTGGGCTCTATGGCTCGAGTTAATTAACGAGAGCATAATATTGATATGTGCCAAAGTTGT
TTCTGACTGACTAATAAGTATAATTTGTTTCTATTATGTATAGGTTAAGCTAATTACTTATTTTATAATA
CAACATGACTGTTTTTAAAGTACAAAATAAGTTTATTTTTGTAAAAGAGAGAATGTTTAAAAGTTTTGTT
ACTTTATAGAAGAAATTTTGAGTTTTTGTTTTTTTTTAATAAATAAATAAACATAAATAAATTGTTTGTT
GAATTTATTATTAGTATGTAAGTGTAAATATAATAAAACTTAATATCTATTCAAATTAATAAATAAACCT
CGATATACAGACCGATAAAACACATGCGTCAATTTTACGCATGATTATCTTTAACGTACGTCACAATATG
ATTATCTTTCTAGGGTTAAATAATAGTTTCTAATTTTTTTATTATTCAGCCTGCTGTCGTGAATACCGAG
CTCCAATTCGCCCTATAGTGAGTCGTATTACAATTCACTGGCCGTCGTTTTACAACGTCGTGACTGGGAA
AACCCTGGCGTTACCCAACTTAATCGCCTTGCAGCACATCCCCCTTTCGCCAGCTGGCGTAATAGCGAAG
AGGCCCGCACCGATCGCCCTTCCCAACAGTTGCGCAGCCTGAATGGCGAATGGG
[124 nt withheld, positions 4885-5008]
C
[91 nt withheld, positions 5010-5100]
A
[49 nt withheld, positions 5102-5150]
CCTTTGACGTTGGAGTCCACGTTCTTT
[37 nt withheld, positions 5178-5214]
ACCCTATCTCGGTCTATTCTTTTGATTTATAAGGGATTTTGCCGATTTCGGCCTATTGGTTAAAAAATGA
GCTGATTTAACAAAAATTTAACGCGAATTTTAACAAAATATTAACGCTTACAATTTAGGTGGCACTTTTC
GGGGAAATGTGCGCGGAACCCCTATTTGTTTATTTTTCTAAATACATTCAAATATGTATCCGCTCATGAG
ACAATAACCCTGATAAATGCTTCAATAATATTGAAAAAGGAAGAGTATGAGTATTCAACATTTCCGTGTC
GCCCTTATTCCCTTTTTTGCGGCATTTTGCCTTCCTGTTTTTGCTCACCCAGAAACGCTGGTGAAAGTAA
AAGATGCTGAAGATCAGTTGGGTGCACGAGTGGGTTACATCGAACTGGATCTCAACAGCGGTAAGATCCT
TGAGAGTTTTCGCCCCGAAGAACGTTTTCCAATGATGAGCACTTTTAAAGTTCTGCTATGTGGCGCGGTA
TTATCCCGTATTGACGCCGGGCAAGAGCAACTCGGTCGCCGCATACACTATTCTCAGAATGACTTGGTTG
AGTACTCACCAGTCACAGAAAAGCATCTTACGGATGGCATGACAGTAAGAGAATTATGCAGTGCTGCCAT
AACCATGAGTGATAACACTGCGGCCAACTTACTTCTGACAACGATCGGAGGACCGAAGGAGCTAACCGCT
TTTTTGCACAACATGGGGGATCATGTAACTCGCCTTGATCGTTGGGAACCGGAGCTGAATGAAGCCATAC
CAAACGACGAGCGTGACACCACGATGCCTGTAGCAATGGCAACAACGTTGCGCAAACTATTAACTGGCGA
ACTACTTACTCTAGCTTCCCGGCAACAATTAATAGACTGGATGGAGGCGGATAAAGTTGCAGGACCACTT
CTGCGCTCGGCCCTTCCGGCTGGCTGGTTTATTGCTGATAAATCTGGAGCCGGTGAGCGTGGGTCTCGCG
GTATCATTGCAGCACTGGGGCCAGATGGTAAGCCCTCCCGTATCGTAGTTATCTACACGACGGGGAGTCA
GGCAACTATGGATGAACGAAATAGACAGATCGCTGAGATAGGTGCCTCACTGATTAAGCATTGGTAACTG
TCAGACCAAGTTTACTCATATATACTTTAGATTGATTTAAAACTTCATTTTTAATTTAAAAGGATCTAGG
TGAAGATCCTTTTTGATAATCTCATGACCAAAATCCCTTAACGTGAGTTTTCGTTCCACTGAGCGTCAGA
CCCCGTAGAAAAGATCAAAGGATCTTCTTGAGATCCTTTTTTTCTGCGCGTAATCTGCTGCTTGCAAACA
AAAAAACCACCGCTACCAGCGGTGGTTTGTTTGCCGGATCAAGAGCTACCAACTCTTTTTCCGAAGGTAA
CTGGCTTCAGCAGAGCGCAGATACCAAATACTGTTCTTCTAGTGTAGCCGTAGTTAGGCCACCACTTCAA
GAACTCTGTAGCACCGCCTACATACCTCGCTCTGCTAATCCTGTTACCAGTGGCTGCTGCCAGTGGCGAT
AAGTCGTGTCTTACCGGGTTGGACTCAAGACGATAGTTACCGGATAAGGCGCAGCGGTCGGGCTGAACGG
GGGGTTCGTGCACACAGCCCAGCTTGGAGCGAACGACCTACACCGAACTGAGATACCTACAGCGTGAGCT
ATGAGAAAGCGCCACGCTTCCCGAAGGGAGAAAGGCGGACAGGTATCCGGTAAGCGGCAGGGTCGGAACA
GGAGAGCGCACGAGGGAGCTTCCAGGGGGAAACGCCTGGTATCTTTATAGTCCTGTCGGGTTTCGCCACC
TCTGACTTGAGCGTCGATTTTTGTGATGCTCGTCAGGGGGGCGGAGCCTATGGAAAAACGCCAGCAACGC
GGCCTTTTTACGGTTCCTGGCCTTTTGCTGGCCTTTTGCTCACATGTTCTTTCCTGCGTTATCCCCTGAT
TCTGTGGATAACCGTATTACCGCCTTTGAGTGAGCTGATACCGCTCGCCGCAGCCGAACGACCGAGCGCA
GCGAGTCAGTGAGCGAGGAAGCGGAAGAGCGCCCAATACGCAAACCGCCTCTCCCCGCGCGTTGGCCGAT
TCATTAATGCAGCTGGCACGACAGGTTTCCCGACTGGAAAGCGGGCAGTGAGCGCAACGCAATTAATGTG
AGTTAGCTCACTCATTAGGCACCCCAGGCTTTACACTTTATGCTTCCGGCTCGTATGTTGTGTGGAATTG
TGAGCGGATAACAATTTCACACAGGAAACAGCTATGACCATGATTACGCCAAGCTCGAAATTAACCCTCA
CTAAAGGGAACAAAAGCTGGTACCTCGCGCGACTTGGTTTGCCATTCTTTAGCGCGCGTCGCGTCACACA
GCTTGGCCACAATGTGGTTTTTGTCAAACGAAGATTCTATGACGTGTTTAAAGTTTAGGTCGAGTAAAGC
GCAAATCTTTT
