>Addgene plasmid #201448 | pPB-Neo-COVGT2-d2EGFP | depositor partial sequence | sequence record 390600 | COVGT2
TCAGCGCTCCTGACTCACTGGCCGCCTACCCACCATATCATCCTTCGAAACTCGGATCCCCACGTTTTTG
GGGAGAAGGATTTGAGTAATAATAAAACTCCCGTCTCCCCCGCAGCCGGCTCTGCGTGAATTACACTTTC
CTTATTGCGATAGTCAGGATATCTTGCTGACTGGGTCACCCTTCTTCACAGGACACACACACAGGGCCAT
GAAAACGGCCTTCTTCAAAGATCCCACGGCTCGGGCCTCCCTTCCGGGGCCACCTTGCCCAGTGGCCGGG
GGCTTTCCTTCCCAGAAGCCTGAGGCCTTATTCCTCCCTTCCCCCCAAAACTGACACCTTTGTTAGCCAC
CTCCCCACCCACATACATTTCTGCCAGTGTTCACAATGACACTCAGCGGTCATGTCTGGACATGAGTGCC
CAGGGAATATGCCCAAGCTATGCCTTGTCCTCTGGGAAAAATGAAAGTGACCTAGGACACCTGCCTTCAT
CACTGTATGCACAACAGCAGCACTGAAAACTCACCCCACAGACTGCTGCACCCTCACAGAGCAGCGTAGT
CTTGACTTATGCAATGTGGCCTTTGGACACATCTTCTGAATCAGCCCCTTCCATGGCAGGGCTGACCCCG
CCTCCTCCATCCGACCCCGCCTCCTCCAGCCCTCCCCGCCCCACTACCCAGGAAGGCGGAGCTGGGTGCG
AGCGCCCTACCGCTTTCGCTTTCCCTTCGCGGTGCCCACTCCACTCCTTGTGCGG
